>Addgene plasmid #166967 | MSI2-ADA | addgene full sequence | sequence record 327834 | Addgene NGS Result
ATGAAAGACCCCACCTGTAGGTTTGGCAAGCTAGCTTAAGTAACGCCATTTTGCAAGGCATGGAAAATAC
ATAACTGAGAATAGAGAAGTTCAGATCAAGGTTAGGAACAGAGAGACAGCAGAATATGGGCCAAACAGGA
TATCTGTGGTAAGCAGTTCCTGCCCCGGCTCAGGGCCAAGAACAGATGGTCCCCAGATGCGGTCCCGCCC
TCAGCAGTTTCTAGAGAACCATCAGATGTTTCCAGGGTGCCCCAAGGACCTGAAATGACCCTGTGCCTTA
TTTGAACTAACCAATCAGTTCGCTTCTCGCTTCTGTTCGCGCGCTTCTGCTCCCCGAGCTCAATAAAAGA
GCCCACAACCCCTCACTCGGCGCGCCAGTCCTCCGATAGACTGCGTCGCCCGGGTACCCGTATTCCCAAT
AAAGCCTCTTGCTGTTTGCATCCGAATCGTGGACTCGCTGATCCTTGGGAGGGTCTCCTCAGATTGATTG
ACTGCCCACCTCGGGGGTCTTTCATTTGGAGGTTCCACCGAGATTTGGAGACCCCTGCCCAGGGACCACC
GACCCCCCCGCCGGGAGGTAAGCTGGCCAGCGGTCGTTTCGTGTCTGTCTCTGTCTTTGTGCGTGTTTGT
GCCGGCATCTAATGTTTGCGCCTGCGTCTGTACTAGTTAGCTAACTAGCTCTGTATCTGGCGGACCCGTG
GTGGAACTGACGAGTTCTGAACACCCGGCCGCAACCCTGGGAGACGTCCCAGGGACTTTGGGGGCCGTTT
TTGTGGCCCGACCTGAGGAAGGGAGTCGATGTGGAATCCGACCCCGTCAGGATATGTGGTTCTGGTAGGA
GACGAGAACCTAAAACAGTTCCCGCCTCCGTCTGAATTTTTGCTTTCGGTTTGGAACCGAAGCCGCGCGT
CTTGTCTGCTGCAGCGCTGCAGCATCGTTCTGTGTTGTCTCTGTCTGACTGTGTTTCTGTATTTGTCTGA
AAATTAGGGCCAGACTGTTACCACTCCCTTAAGTTTGACCTTAGGTCACTGGAAAGATGTCGAGCGGATC
GCTCACAACCAGTCGGTAGATGTCAAGAAGAGACGTTGGGTTACCTTCTGCTCTGCAGAATGGCCAACCT
TTAACGTCGGATGGCCGCGAGACGGCACCTTTAACCGAGACCTCATCACCCAGGTTAAGATCAAGGTCTT
TTCACCTGGCCCGCATGGACACCCAGACCAGGTCCCCTACATCGTGACCTGGGAAGCCTTGGCTTTTGAC
CCCCCTCCCTGGGTCAAGCCCTTTGTACACCCTAAGCCTCCGCCTCCTCTTCCTCCATCCGCCCCGTCTC
TCCCCCTTGAACCTCCTCGTTCGACCCCGCCTCGATCCTCCCTTTATCCAGCCCTCACTCCTTCTCTAGG
CGCCGGAATTAGATCTCTCGAGATGGAAGCCAACGGCAGCCAGGGCACCTCCGGCTCCGCCAATGACAGC
CAACACGACCCCGGAAAGATGTTCATCGGCGGCCTCAGCTGGCAGACCAGCCCCGATAGCCTGAGGGACT
ACTTCTCCAAATTCGGCGAAATTAGGGAGTGCATGGTGATGAGAGACCCCACAACCAAGAGGTCCAGGGG
CTTCGGCTTTGTCACCTTCGCCGATCCCGCTTCCGTGGACAAGGTCCTGGGCCAGCCCCATCATGAGCTG
GACTCCAAGACAATCGACCCCAAAGTGGCCTTTCCCAGGAGAGCCCAGCCCAAGATGGTGACCAGGACCA
AGAAGATCTTCGTGGGCGGCCTGAGCGCTAACACCGTGGTGGAGGACGTCAAGCAATACTTCGAGCAGTT
CGGAAAGGTCGAAGACGCCATGCTGATGTTCGACAAGACAACCAATAGGCACAGAGGCTTCGGCTTCGTC
ACCTTCGAGAACGAGGATGTCGTCGAGAAGGTGTGCGAGATTCACTTCCACGAAATTAACAATAAGATGG
TCGAGTGCAAGAAGGCTCAGCCTAAAGAGGTCATGTTCCCCCCCGGCACAAGAGGCAGAGCTAGGGGCCT
CCCCTATACAATGGACGCCTTCATGCTGGGCATGGGCATGCTGGGCTACCCCAACTTTGTGGCTACATAC
GGCAGGGGCTATCCCGGCTTCGCCCCCTCCTATGGCTACCAGTTCCCCGGATTCCCCGCTGCTGCTTACG
GACCCGTGGCCGCCGCCGCCGTGGCTGCCGCCAGAGGCAGCGGATCCAATCCCGCTAGGCCTGGCGGCTT
TCCCGGCGCTAATAGCCCTGGACCCGTCGCTGACCTGTATGGACCCGCCTCCCAGGACAGCGGCGTGGGA
AACTATATTTCCGCCGCTAGCCCCCAACCCGGATCCGGATTCGGCCATGGCATTGCCGGCCCCCTGATCG
CTACCGCCTTCACCAATGGCTACCACTATTCCCCCATGGTGGTGCCCCAGAAGAACGTCCCCCTCCCCAT
TGACGACAAAAGCAGCAGCATGGAGCTCCCCCAGATCCACGCTGACACAATTGGCAGGCTGGTGCTGGAA
AAATTCATGGAGGTGATCAAAGGACAAGAGGCCTACAGCAGGAGGAAAGTGCTGGCTGGCATTGTGATGA
CCGAGAATATGAACTTCTGCGAGGCCAAGGTGATCAGCGTGTCCACCGGCACCAAATGCGTCTCCGGCGA
ACACATGAGCGTCAACGGCGCCGTGCTGAATGATTCCCACGCCGAGATTGTCTCCAGAAGGTGCCTCCTC
AAGTACCTCTACGCCCAGCTGGACCTGCAGTGCAACCAAGCTACCGCCTACCAGAGCATCTTCGTCAGAA
ACACCGATGGCCAGTACCCCTATAAGCTGAAGAGCGGAGTGCACTTCCACCTCTATATCAATACCGCTCC
TTGCGGCGACGCTAGGATCTTCAGCCCTCACGAGAACGACACAGGCGTGGACAAGCATCCCAACAGGAAA
GCCAGGGGCCAGCTGAGGACCAAGATCGAGAGCGGCCAGGGAACCATCCCCGTGAAGAGCAGCGATGGCA
TCCAGACCTGGGATGGAGTCCTCCAGGGCCAGAGACTGCTGACCATGTCCTGTAGCGACAAGATCGCCAG
GTGGAATATCGTGGGCATTCAAGGCTCCCTCCTGTCCAGCATCATTGAACCCGTGTACCTGCACTCCATC
GTGCTGGGCTCCCTGCTGCACCCCGAACACATGTATAGGGCTGTGTGCGGCAGAATTGAGAAGAGCATCC
AGGGCCTCCCTCCCCCCTACCACCTCAACAAACCCAGGCTGGCCCTCGTCACCAGCGCCGAGCCCAGAAA
CCAGGCCAAAGCCCCCAACTTCGGCATCAACTGGACCATCGGAGATACCGAGCTGGAGGTGGTGAACAGC
CTCACCGGAAGGACCATTGGCGGCCAGGTGTCCAGGATCACAAAGCAGGCCTTCTTCGTGAAATACGGCT
TCCTCATGGCCAACCTGCCTGGCATCCTGGTGAGAAAAGTCACCACAGATTACGGCCAGACAAAAGCCAA
CGTGAAGGACTACCAGATTGCCAAGCTGGAACTGTTCAGCGCTTTCAAGAGAGAAGACCTGGGCAGCTGG
CTGAAGAAACCCATCGAACAGGATGAGTTCGGACTGGCTGAGGACTACAAAGACGATGACGACAAGGATT
ATAAAGACGACGACGACAAGTGAGAATTCCGCCCCCCCCCTAACGTTACTGGCCGAAGCCGCTTGGAATA
AGGCCGGTGTGCGTTTGTCTATATGTTATTTTCCACCATATTGCCGTCTTTTGGCAATGTGAGGGCCCGG
AAACCTGGCCCTGTCTTCTTGACGAGCATTCCTAGGGGTCTTTCCCCTCTCGCCAAAGGAATGCAAGGTC
TGTTGAATGTCGTGAAGGAAGCAGTTCCTCTGGAAGCTTCTTGAAGACAAACAACGTCTGTAGCGACCCT
TTGCAGGCAGCGGAACCCCCCACCTGGCGACAGGTGCCTCTGCGGCCAAAAGCCACGTGTATAAGATACA
CCTGCAAAGGCGGCACAACCCCAGTGCCACGTTGTGAGTTGGATAGTTGTGGAAAGAGTCAAATGGCTCT
CCTCAAGCGTATTCAACAAGGGGCTGAAGGATGCCCAGAAGGTACCCCATTGTATGGGATCTGATCTGGG
GCCTCGGTGCACATGCTTTACATGTGTTTAGTCGAGGTTAAAAAAACGTCTAGGCCCCCCGAACCACGGG
GACGTGGTTTTCCTTTGAAAAACACGATGATAATATGGCCACAACCATGGTGAGCAAGGGCGAGGAGCTG
TTCACCGGGGTGGTGCCCATCCTGGTCGAGCTGGACGGCGACGTAAACGGCCACAAGTTCAGCGTGTCTG
GCGAGGGCGAGGGCGATGCCACCTACGGCAAGCTGACCCTGAAGTTCATCTGCACCACCGGCAAGCTGCC
CGTGCCCTGGCCCACCCTCGTGACCACCCTGACCTACGGCGTGCAGTGCTTCAGCCGCTACCCCGACCAC
ATGAAGCAGCACGACTTCTTCAAGTCCGCCATGCCCGAAGGCTACGTCCAGGAGCGCACCATCTTCTTCA
AGGACGACGGCAACTACAAGACCCGCGCCGAGGTGAAGTTCGAGGGCGACACCCTGGTGAACCGCATCGA
GCTGAAGGGCATCGACTTCAAGGAGGACGGCAACATCCTGGGGCACAAGCTGGAGTACAACTACAACAGC
CACAACGTCTATATCATGGCCGACAAGCAGAAGAACGGCATCAAGGCGAACTTCAAGATCCGCCACAACA
TCGAGGACGGCAGCGTGCAGCTCGCCGACCACTACCAGCAGAACACCCCCATCGGCGACGGCCCCGTGCT
GCTGCCCGACAACCACTACCTGAGCACCCAGTCCGCCCTGAGCAAAGACCCCAACGAGAAGCGCGATCAC
ATGGTCCTGCTGGAGTTCGTGACCGCCGCCGGGATCACTCTCGGCATGGACGAGCTGTACAAGTAATGAA
TTAATTAAGAATTATCAAGCTTATCGATACCGTCSAYSKRCRRSCWRKMYWAKYRATGAATTAATTAAGA
ATTATCAAGCTTATCGATACCGTCGACCTGCAGCCAAGCTTATCGATAAAATAAAAGATTTTATTTAGTC
TCCAGAAAAAGGGGGGAATGAAAGACCCCACCTGTAGGTTTGGCAAGCTAGCTTAAGTAACGCCATTTTG
CAAGGCATGGAAAATACATAACTGAGAATAGAGAAGTTCAGATCAAGGTTAGGAACAGAGAGACAGCAGA
ATATGGGCCAAACAGGATATCTGTGGTAAGCAGTTCCTGCCCCGGCTCAGGGCCAAGAACAGATGGTCCC
CAGATGCGGTCCCGCCCTCAGCAGTTTCTAGAGAACCATCAGATGTTTCCAGGGTGCCCCAAGGACCTGA
AATGACCCTGTGCCTTATTTGAACTAACCAATCAGTTCGCTTCTCGCTTCTGTTCGCGCGCTTCTGCTCC
CCGAGCTCAATAAAAGAGCCCACAACCCCTCACTCGGCGCGCCAGTCCTCCGATAGACTGCGTCGCCCGG
GTACCCGTGTATCCAATAAACCCTCTTGCAGTTGCATCCGACTTGTGGTCTCGCTGTTCCTTGGGAGGGT
CTCCTCTGAGTGATTGACTACCCGTCAGCGGGGGTCTTTCATGGGTAACAGTTTCTTGAAGTTGGAGAAC
AACATTCTGAGGGTAGGAGTCGAATATTAAGTAATCCTGACTCAATTAGCCACTGTTTTGAATCCACATA
CTCCAATACTCCTGAAATAGTTCATTATGGACAGCGCAGAAAGAGCTGGGGAGAATTGTGAAATTGTTAT
CCGCTCACAATTCCACACAACATACGAGCCGGAAGCATAAAGTGTAAAGCCTGGGGTGCCTAATGAGTGA
GCTAACTCACATTAATTGCGTTGCGCTCACTGCCCGCTTTCCAGTCGGGAAACCTGTCGTGCCAGCTGCA
TTAATGAATCGGCCAACGCGCGGGGAGAGGCGGTTTGCGTATTGGGCGCTCTTCCGCTTCCTCGCTCACT
GACTCGCTGCGCTCGGTCGTTCGGCTGCGGCGAGCGGTATCAGCTCACTCAAAGGCGGTAATACGGTTAT
CCACAGAATCAGGGGATAACGCAGGAAAGAACATGTGAGCAAAAGGCCAGCAAAAGGCCAGGAACCGTAA
AAAGGCCGCGTTGCTGGCGTTTTTCCATAGGCTCCGCCCCCCTGACGAGCATCACAAAAATCGACGCTCA
AGTCAGAGGTGGCGAAACCCGACAGGACTATAAAGATACCAGGCGTTTCCCCCTGGAAGCTCCCTCGTGC
GCTCTCCTGTTCCGACCCTGCCGCTTACCGGATACCTGTCCGCCTTTCTCCCTTCGGGAAGCGTGGCGCT
TTCTCATAGCTCACGCTGTAGGTATCTCAGTTCGGTGTAGGTCGTTCGCTCCAAGCTGGGCTGTGTGCAC
GAACCCCCCGTTCAGCCCGACCGCTGCGCCTTATCCGGTAACTATCGTCTTGAGTCCAACCCGGTAAGAC
ACGACTTATCGCCACTGGCAGCAGCCACTGGTAACAGGATTAGCAGAGCGAGGTATGTAGGCGGTGCTAC
AGAGTTCTTGAAGTGGTGGCCTAACTACGGCTACACTAGAAGAACAGTATTTGGTATCTGCGCTCTGCTG
AAGCCAGTTACCTTCGGAAAAAGAGTTGGTAGCTCTTGATCCGGCAAACAAACCACCGCTGGTAGCGGTG
GTTTTTTTGTTTGCAAGCAGCAGATTACGCGCAGAAAAAAAGGATCTCAAGAAGATCCTTTGATCTTTTC
TACGGGGTCTGACGCTCAGTGGAACGAAAACTCACGTTAAGGGATTTTGGTCATGAGATTATCAAAAAGG
ATCTTCACCTAGATCCTTTTAAATTAAAAATGAAGTTTTAAATCAATCTAAAGTATATATGAGTAAACTT
GGTCTGACAGTTACCAATGCTTAATCAGTGAGGCACCTATCTCAGCGATCTGTCTATTTCGTTCATCCAT
AGTTGCCTGACTCCCCGTCGTGTAGATAACTACGATACGGGAGGGCTTACCATCTGGCCCCAGTGCTGCA
ATGATACCGCGAGACCCACGCTCACCGGCTCCAGATTTATCAGCAATAAACCAGCCAGCCGGAAGGGCCG
AGCGCAGAAGTGGTCCTGCAACTTTATCCGCCTCCATCCAGTCTATTAATTGTTGCCGGGAAGCTAGAGT
AAGTAGTTCGCCAGTTAATAGTTTGCGCAACGTTGTTGCCATTGCTACAGGCATCGTGGTGTCACGCTCG
TCGTTTGGTATGGCTTCATTCAGCTCCGGTTCCCAACGATCAAGGCGAGTTACATGATCCCCCATGTTGT
GCAAAAAAGCGGTTAGCTCCTTCGGTCCTCCGATCGTTGTCAGAAGTAAGTTGGCCGCAGTGTTATCACT
CATGGTTATGGCAGCACTGCATAATTCTCTTACTGTCATGCCATCCGTAAGATGCTTTTCTGTGACTGGT
GAGTACTCAACCAAGTCATTCTGAGAATAGTGTATGCGGCGACCGAGTTGCTCTTGCCCGGCGTCAATAC
GGGATAATACCGCGCCACATAGCAGAACTTTAAAAGTGCTCATCATTGGAAAACGTTCTTCGGGGCGAAA
ACTCTCAAGGATCTTACCGCTGTTGAGATCCAGTTCGATGTAACCCACTCGTGCACCCAACTGATCTTCA
GCATCTTTTACTTTCACCAGCGTTTCTGGGTGAGCAAAAACAGGAAGGCAAAATGCCGCAAAAAAGGGAA
TAAGGGCGACACGGAAATGTTGAATACTCATACTCTTCCTTTTTCAATATTATTGAAGCATTTATCAGGG
TTATTGTCTCATGAGCGGATACATATTTGAATGTATTTAGAAAAATAAACAAATAGGGGTTCCGCGCACA
TTTCCCCGAAAAGTGCCACCTGACGTCTAAGAAACCATTATTATCATGACATTAACCTATAAAAATAGGC
GTATCACGAGGCCCTTTCGTCTCGCGCGTTTCGGTGATGACGGTGAAAACCTCTGACACATGCAGCTCCC
GGAGACGGTCACAGCTTGTCTGTAAGCGGATGCCGGGAGCAGACAAGCCCGTCAGGGCGCGTCAGCGGGT
GTTGGCGGGTGTCGGGGCTGGCTTAACTATGCGGCATCAGAGCAGATTGTACTGAGAGTGCACCATATGC
GGTGTGAAATACCGCACAGATGCGTAAGGAGAAAATACCGCATCAGGCGCCATTCGCCATTCAGGCTGCG
CAACTGTTGGGAAGGGCGATCGGTGCGGGCCTCTTCGCTATTACGCCAGCTGGCGAAAGGGGGATGTGCT
GCAAGGCGATTAAGTTGGGTAACGCCAGGGTTTTCCCAGTCACGACGTTGTAAAACGACGGCGCAAGGAA
TGGTGCATGCAAGGAGATGGCGCCCAACAGTCCCCCGGCCACGGGGCCTGCCACCATACCCACGCCGAAA
CAAGCGCTCATGAGCCCGAAGTGGCGAGCCCGATCTTCCCCATCGGTGATGTCGGCGATATAGGCGCCAG
CAACCGCACCTGTGGCGCCGGTGATGCCGGCCACGATGCGTCCGGCGTAGAGGCGATTAGTCCAATTTGT
TAAAGACAGGATATCAGTGGTCCAGGCTCTAGTTTTGACTCAACAATATCACCAGCTGAAGCCTATAGAG
TACGAGCCATAGATAAAATAAAAGATTTTATTTAGTCTCCAGAAAAAGGGGGGA
Features (pLannotate 1.2.2; 23 found; start..end, strand, type, name):
    580..921     +  misc_feature   MESV Ψ: packaging signal of murine embryonic stem cell virus
    988..1404    +  CDS            gag (truncated): truncated Moloney murine leukemia virus (MMLV) gag gene lacking the start codon
   1423..2406    +  CDS            MSI2: MSI2H_HUMAN - Experimental evidence at protein level: Swiss-Prot protein existence level 1. RNA binding protein that regulates the expression of target mRNAs at the translation level. May play a role in the proliferation and maintenance of stem cells in the central nervous system (By similarity). From Homo sapiens (Human).
   2407..3612    +  CDS            Adar (fragment): ADAR_DROME - Also known as hypnos-2 From Drosophila melanogaster (Fruit fly).
   3611..3632    +  CDS            3xFLAG (fragment): three tandem FLAG® epitope tags
   3771..4233    +  misc_feature   IRES: internal ribosome entry site (IRES) of the encephalomyocarditis virus (EMCV)
   4247..4966    +  CDS            EGFP: the original enhanced GFP (Yang et al., 1996) mammalian codon-optimized
   4983..5004    +  misc_feature   MCS (fragment): pBluescript multiple cloning site
   5043..5069    +  misc_feature   MCS (fragment): pBluescript multiple cloning site
   5128..5642    +  LTR            3' LTR: 3' long terminal repeat from murine embryonic stem cell virus
   5804..5820    -  protein_bind   lac operator: The lac repressor binds to the lac operator to inhibit transcription in E. coli. This inhibition can be relieved by adding lactose or isopropyl-β-D-thiogalactopyranoside (IPTG). lac repressor encoded by lacI
   5828..5858    -  promoter       lac promoter: promoter for the E. coli lac operon
   5873..5894    -  protein_bind   CAP binding site: CAP binding activates transcription in the presence of cAMP. E. coli catabolite activator protein
   5907..5999    -  CDS            lacI (fragment): lac repressor; lacI; The lac repressor binds to the lac operator to inhibit transcription in E. coli. This inhibition can be relieved by adding lactose or isopropyl-β-D-thiogalactopyranoside (IPTG).
   6182..6770    -  rep_origin     ori: high-copy-number ColE1/pMB1/pBR322/pUC origin of replication
   6941..7801    -  CDS            AmpR: β-lactamase; bla; confers resistance to ampicillin, carbenicillin, and related antibiotics
   7802..7906    -  promoter       AmpR promoter: bla
   8001..8036    +  CDS            rop (fragment): Rop protein, which maintains plasmids at low copy number; rop
   8138..8237    +  misc_feature   bom (fragment): basis of mobility region from pBR322
   8243..8392    -  CDS            lacZα (fragment): LacZα fragment of β-galactosidase; lacZ fragment
   8392..8593    -  CDS            TcR (fragment): tetracycline efflux protein; tet; confers resistance to tetracycline
   8594..8692    +  CDS            env (fragment): murine leukemia virus gPr80 envelope polyprotein precursor; env; proteolytically cleaved into gp70SU and p15TM subunits
   8734..516     +  LTR            5' LTR (across the origin): 5' long terminal repeat from murine embryonic stem cell virus
