[The description below was written by a language model from this plasmid's Addgene catalogue record and pLannotate feature annotations shown in this document.]
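Description:
MSI2-ADA is a gammaretroviral mammalian expression plasmid built on the MSCV-IRES-GFP backbone, designed to deliver a fusion of human MUSASHI-2 (MSI2) and the hyperactive catalytic domain of Drosophila ADAR. In bacteria it is maintained through a high-copy ColE1/pUC-type origin and selected with ampicillin via the β-lactamase gene. Short remnants of lac, rop, bom, tetracycline-resistance and env sequences in the backbone are non-functional fragments carried over from earlier vectors. The sequenced record is 8,734 nt, which is smaller than the sum of the listed backbone and insert sizes, so the catalogue figures should be treated as approximate.

The retroviral cassette is framed by murine embryonic stem cell virus 5' and 3' LTRs. The 5' LTR serves as the MSCV promoter, and the Ψ packaging signal plus a truncated, start-codon-less gag region allow the transcript to be packaged into virions when helper functions are supplied in trans. Downstream, cloned between XhoI and EcoRI, the MSI2 open reading frame runs directly into the Adar deaminase fragment, followed by a short sequence annotated as a partial 3xFLAG tag, which suggests a C-terminal FLAG-type epitope. An EMCV IRES then drives EGFP from the same transcript, so green fluorescence marks transduced cells and serves as the only mammalian selectable marker.

The construct is used for HyperTRIBE, in which the RNA-binding protein tethers the editing domain to its bound transcripts. The resulting adenosine-to-inosine edits can be read out by RNA sequencing to identify MSI2 targets. The associated work applied this to leukemic stem cells.
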