Addgene plasmid #166967: MSI2-ADA
Purpose: Express the fusion protein of human MSI2 and the hyperactive catalytic domain of Drosophila ADAR
Depositing lab: Michael Kharas. Depositing organization: Memorial Sloan-Kettering Cancer Center. Publication: HyperTRIBE uncovers increased MUSASHI-2 RNA binding activity and differential regulation in leukemic stem cells. Nguyen DTT, Lu Y, Chu KL, Yang X, Park SM, Choo ZN, Chin CR, Prieto C, Schurer A, Barin E, Savino AM, Gourkanti S, Patel P, Vu LP, Leslie CS, Kharas MG. Nat Commun. 2020 Apr 24;11(1):2026. doi: 10.1038/s41467-020-15814-8. PubMed 32332729.
Backbone
  Vector backbone: MSCV-IRES-GFP
  Backbone manufacturer: Addgene (with XhoI at 5' end and EcoRI at 3'end)
  Backbone size w/o insert (bp): 7362
  Modifications to backbone: XhoI at 5' end and EcoRI at 3'end
  Vector type: Mammalian Expression, Retroviral
  Selectable markers: GFP
Growth in bacteria
  Bacterial resistance: Ampicillin, 100 μg/mL
  Growth temperature: 37°C
  Growth strain: NEB Stable
  Copy number: Unknown
Gene/Insert
  Gene/Insert name: MSI2-ADA
  Insert size (bp): 2241
  Promoter: MSCV
  Tag / fusion protein: MSI2-ADA
  Cloning method: Restriction Enzyme; 5′ cloning site XhoI (unknown if destroyed); 3′ cloning site EcoRI (unknown if destroyed)
  Sequencing primers: 5′ CCCTTGAACCTCCTCGTTCGACC
Terms and licenses: Academic/Nonprofit Terms; Industry Terms: Not Available to Industry
How to cite: MSI2-ADA was a gift from Michael Kharas (Addgene plasmid # 166967 ; http://n2t.net/addgene:166967 ; RRID:Addgene_166967)
