>Addgene plasmid #166967 | MSI2-ADA | depositor partial sequence | sequence record 324128 | MSI2-linker-ADA fusion
ATGGAAGCCAACGGCAGCCAGGGCACCTCCGGCTCCGCCAATGACAGCCAACACGACCCCGGAAAGATGT
TCATCGGCGGCCTCAGCTGGCAGACCAGCCCCGATAGCCTGAGGGACTACTTCTCCAAATTCGGCGAAAT
TAGGGAGTGCATGGTGATGAGAGACCCCACAACCAAGAGGTCCAGGGGCTTCGGCTTTGTCACCTTCGCC
GATCCCGCTTCCGTGGACAAGGTCCTGGGCCAGCCCCATCATGAGCTGGACTCCAAGACAATCGACCCCA
AAGTGGCCTTTCCCAGGAGAGCCCAGCCCAAGATGGTGACCAGGACCAAGAAGATCTTCGTGGGCGGCCT
GAGCGCTAACACCGTGGTGGAGGACGTCAAGCAATACTTCGAGCAGTTCGGAAAGGTCGAAGACGCCATG
CTGATGTTCGACAAGACAACCAATAGGCACAGAGGCTTCGGCTTCGTCACCTTCGAGAACGAGGATGTCG
TCGAGAAGGTGTGCGAGATTCACTTCCACGAAATTAACAATAAGATGGTCGAGTGCAAGAAGGCTCAGCC
TAAAGAGGTCATGTTCCCCCCCGGCACAAGAGGCAGAGCTAGGGGCCTCCCCTATACAATGGACGCCTTC
ATGCTGGGCATGGGCATGCTGGGCTACCCCAACTTTGTGGCTACATACGGCAGGGGCTATCCCGGCTTCG
CCCCCTCCTATGGCTACCAGTTCCCCGGATTCCCCGCTGCTGCTTACGGACCCGTGGCCGCCGCCGCCGT
GGCTGCCGCCAGAGGCAGCGGATCCAATCCCGCTAGGCCTGGCGGCTTTCCCGGCGCTAATAGCCCTGGA
CCCGTCGCTGACCTGTATGGACCCGCCTCCCAGGACAGCGGCGTGGGAAACTATATTTCCGCCGCTAGCC
CCCAACCCGGATCCGGATTCGGCCATGGCATTGCCGGCCCCCTGATCGCTACCGCCTTCACCAATGGCTA
CCACTATTCCCCCATGGTGGTGCCCCAGAAGAACGTCCCCCTCCCCATTGACGACAAAAGCAGCAGCATG
GAGCTCCCCCAGATCCACGCTGACACAATTGGCAGGCTGGTGCTGGAAAAATTCATGGAGGTGATCAAAG
GACAAGAGGCCTACAGCAGGAGGAAAGTGCTGGCTGGCATTGTGATGACCGAGAATATGAACTTCTGCGA
GGCCAAGGTGATCAGCGTGTCCACCGGCACCAAATGCGTCTCCGGCGAACACATGAGCGTCAACGGCGCC
GTGCTGAATGATTCCCACGCCGAGATTGTCTCCAGAAGGTGCCTCCTCAAGTACCTCTACGCCCAGCTGG
ACCTGCAGTGCAACCAAGCTACCGCCTACCAGAGCATCTTCGTCAGAAACACCGATGGCCAGTACCCCTA
TAAGCTGAAGAGCGGAGTGCACTTCCACCTCTATATCAATACCGCTCCTTGCGGCGACGCTAGGATCTTC
AGCCCTCACGAGAACGACACAGGCGTGGACAAGCATCCCAACAGGAAAGCCAGGGGCCAGCTGAGGACCA
AGATCGAGAGCGGCCAGGGAACCATCCCCGTGAAGAGCAGCGATGGCATCCAGACCTGGGATGGAGTCCT
CCAGGGCCAGAGACTGCTGACCATGTCCTGTAGCGACAAGATCGCCAGGTGGAATATCGTGGGCATTCAA
GGCTCCCTCCTGTCCAGCATCATTGAACCCGTGTACCTGCACTCCATCGTGCTGGGCTCCCTGCTGCACC
CCGAACACATGTATAGGGCTGTGTGCGGCAGAATTGAGAAGAGCATCCAGGGCCTCCCTCCCCCCTACCA
CCTCAACAAACCCAGGCTGGCCCTCGTCACCAGCGCCGAGCCCAGAAACCAGGCCAAAGCCCCCAACTTC
GGCATCAACTGGACCATCGGAGATACCGAGCTGGAGGTGGTGAACAGCCTCACCGGAAGGACCATTGGCG
GCCAGGTGTCCAGGATCACAAAGCAGGCCTTCTTCGTGAAATACGGCTTCCTCATGGCCAACCTGCCTGG
CATCCTGGTGAGAAAAGTCACCACAGATTACGGCCAGACAAAAGCCAACGTGAAGGACTACCAGATTGCC
AAGCTGGAACTGTTCAGCGCTTTCAAGAGAGAAGACCTGGGCAGCTGGCTGAAGAAACCCATCGAACAGG
ATGAGTTCGGACTGGCTGAGGACTACAAAGACGATGACGACAAGGATTATAAAGACGACGACGACAAGTG
A
